Addgene plasmid #179800: pPOTv6-g418-3Ty:mNG:3Ty
Purpose: Trypanosoma brucei PCR only tagging (pPOT) vector for endogenous gene tagging
Depositing lab: Samuel Dean & Keith Gull. Depositing organization: University of Oxford. Publication: A comprehensive toolkit for protein localization and functional analysis in trypanosomatids. Paterou A, Saez Conde J, Tyc J, Sunter JD, Vaughan S, Gull K, Dean S. Open Biol. 2025 Apr;15(4):240361. doi: 10.1098/rsob.240361. Epub 2025 Apr 2. PubMed 40169015.
Backbone
  Vector backbone: pPOT
  Vector type: Unspecified
Growth in bacteria
  Bacterial resistance: Ampicillin, 100 μg/mL
  Growth temperature: 37°C
  Growth strain: NEB Stable
  Copy number: High Copy
Gene/Insert
  Gene/Insert name: mNG
  Species: Synthetic
  Promoter: read through
  Cloning method: Restriction Enzyme; 5′ cloning site HindIII (not destroyed); 3′ cloning site BamHI (not destroyed)
  Sequencing primers: 5′ cTATGGGTTCTGGTAGTG; 3′ cTTAACTACCCGATCCTG
Terms and licenses: Academic/Nonprofit Terms; Industry Terms: Not Available to Industry
Depositor comments: Please visit https://doi.org/10.1101/2023.04.21.537815 for bioRxiv preprint.
How to cite: pPOTv6-g418-3Ty:mNG:3Ty was a gift from Samuel Dean & Keith Gull (Addgene plasmid # 179800 ; http://n2t.net/addgene:179800 ; RRID:Addgene_179800)
