[The description below was written by a language model from this plasmid's Addgene catalogue record and pLannotate feature annotations shown in this document.]
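Description:
pPOTv6-g418-3Ty:mNG:3Ty is a "PCR only tagging" (pPOT) template plasmid for endogenous gene tagging in Trypanosoma brucei. It is not an expression vector in the usual sense. It serves as a PCR template from which tagging amplicons are generated, and these amplicons are intended to integrate at a chosen locus in the parasite genome. In E. coli it is maintained as a high-copy plasmid through a ColE1/pUC-type origin and selected with ampicillin via the β-lactamase gene and its promoter. The backbone also carries common cloning-vector remnants: an f1 origin, T7 and SP6 promoters, lac promoter/operator elements, and fragments of lacZα and lacI. These have no stated role in the tagging function.

The payload is the monomeric green/yellow fluorescent protein mNeonGreen. According to the construct name it is flanked on each side by triple Ty epitope tags, although the automated annotation does not pick these up. The tag module sits between HindIII and BamHI sites that are retained. Two copies of the neomycin phosphotransferase gene (neo) are annotated, one upstream and one downstream of mNeonGreen, and these provide G418 selection in trypanosomes as the name indicates. This symmetrical layout is consistent with one template supporting either N-terminal tagging (marker followed by tag) or C-terminal tagging (tag followed by marker), depending on which region is amplified. The record lists the promoter as "read through", so expression relies on transcription from the targeted endogenous locus rather than a dedicated promoter. The intergenic RNA-processing sequences that presumably lie between the coding regions are not annotated. The construct belongs to a toolkit for protein localisation and functional analysis in trypanosomatids.
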