Features (pLannotate 1.2.2; 15 found; start..end, strand, type, name):
    171..962     +  CDS            neo: KKA2_KLEPN - Also known as kan, nptII. Experimental evidence at protein level: Swiss-Prot protein existence level 1. Resistance to kanamycin, neomycin, paromomycin, ribostamycin, butirosin and gentamicin B. From Klebsiella pneumoniae.
   1461..2168    +  CDS            mNeonGreen: mNeonGreen is a basic (constitutively fluorescent) green/yellow fluorescent protein published in 2013, derived from Branchiostoma lanceolatum. It is reported to be a very rapidly-maturing monomer with moderate acid sensitivity.
   2673..3464    +  CDS            neo: KKA2_KLEPN - Also known as kan, nptII. Experimental evidence at protein level: Swiss-Prot protein existence level 1. Resistance to kanamycin, neomycin, paromomycin, ribostamycin, butirosin and gentamicin B. From Klebsiella pneumoniae.
   3660..3678    -  promoter       SP6 promoter: promoter for bacteriophage SP6 RNA polymerase
   3720..3736    -  protein_bind   lac operator: The lac repressor binds to the lac operator to inhibit transcription in E. coli. This inhibition can be relieved by adding lactose or isopropyl-β-D-thiogalactopyranoside (IPTG). lac repressor encoded by lacI
   3744..3774    -  promoter       lac promoter: promoter for the E. coli lac operon
   3789..3810    -  protein_bind   CAP binding site: CAP binding activates transcription in the presence of cAMP. E. coli catabolite activator protein
   3823..3915    -  CDS            lacI (fragment): lac repressor; lacI; The lac repressor binds to the lac operator to inhibit transcription in E. coli. This inhibition can be relieved by adding lactose or isopropyl-β-D-thiogalactopyranoside (IPTG).
   4098..4686    -  rep_origin     ori: high-copy-number ColE1/pMB1/pBR322/pUC origin of replication
   4857..5717    -  CDS            AmpR: β-lactamase; bla; confers resistance to ampicillin, carbenicillin, and related antibiotics
   5718..5822    -  promoter       AmpR promoter: bla
   5849..5899    +  misc_feature   bom (fragment): basis of mobility region from pBR322
   5900..6355    -  rep_origin     f1 ori (sequence partly withheld): f1 bacteriophage origin of replication; arrow indicates direction of (+) strand synthesis
   6359..6516    -  CDS            lacZα (fragment): LacZα fragment of β-galactosidase; lacZ fragment
   6519..2       +  promoter       T7 promoter (across the origin): promoter for bacteriophage T7 RNA polymerase
>Addgene plasmid #179800 | pPOTv6-g418-3Ty:mNG:3Ty | addgene full sequence | sequence record 355730 | Addgene NGS Result
GGGCGAATTGGGCCCGTATAATGCAGACCTGCTGCAAGCTAGGGGCACAGCAAGGTCTTCTGAAATTCAT
GTTTTTTTTTTTTTTACTCTGCATTGCAGTCTCCGCTCTTATTTAGTTTTGCTTTACGTAAGGTCTCGTT
GCTGCCATAAAATAAGCTCTAGTGGAATTCATGATTGAACAAGATGGATTGCACGCAGGTTCTCCGGCCG
CTTGGGTGGAGAGGCTATTCGGCTATGACTGGGCACAACAGACAATCGGCTGCTCTGATGCCGCCGTGTT
CCGGCTGTCAGCGCAGGGGCGCCCGGTTCTTTTTGTCAAGACCGACCTGTCCGGTGCCCTGAATGAACTG
CAGGACGAGGCAGCGCGGCTATCGTGGCTGGCCACGACGGGCGTTCCTTGCGCAGCTGTGCTCGACGTTG
TCACTGAAGCGGGAAGGGACTGGCTGCTATTGGGCGAAGTGCCGGGGCAGGATCTCCTGTCATCTCACCT
TGCTCCTGCCGAGAAAGTATCCATCATGGCTGATGCAATGCGGCGGCTGCATACGCTTGATCCGGCTACC
TGCCCATTCGACCACCAAGCGAAACATCGCATCGAGCGAGCACGTACTCGGATGGAAGCCGGTCTTGTCG
ATCAGGATGATCTGGACGAAGAGCATCAGGGGCTCGCGCCAGCCGAACTGTTCGCCAGGCTCAAGGCGCG
CATGCCCGACGGCGAGGATCTCGTCGTGACCCACGGCGATGCCTGCTTGCCGAATATCATGGTGGAAAAT
GGCCGCTTTTCTGGATTCATCGACTGTGGCCGGCTGGGTGTGGCGGACCGCTATCAGGACATAGCGTTGG
CTACCCGTGATATTGCTGAAGAGCTTGGCGGCGAATGGGCTGACCGCTTCCTCGTGCTTTACGGTATCGC
CGCTCCCGATTCGCAGCGCATCGCCTTCTATCGCCTTCTTGACGAGTTCTTCTGACCATGGTGCCCATTT
AGTTGGCCTTTCCCTTGTCTCGTGTCTTTTCCGTGGAAAGGTTCCCGGAGTAATCTGATGGCACAGCAGG
GAGGTGCGCCTGCAGGTTGGTTAGGAAGGGGGGATGATGTAAAAGAAGAAAATGGGGGGATTCGAGCCCC
ACGCGTTGCTCAAGCTGTGTAGCGCAGGCGTTTCCTTACATATTTCTCTAACAGGCACGGAAGCCTAACA
AATACACTTGGCTTATTTTTTTGCCCCCTCATGTCTTGTACAAATATTTGCGATAGCTTAGCTATCAGCC
ACATTAATCAAACAAGTATACCAACAAGCCCGAAAACAGAAACTCAACTGCAACGGGTACCTATGGGTTC
TGGTAGTGGTTCCGGTTCCGGTTCTGAGGTACACACAAACCAGGACCCACTGGACGGCTCCGAGGTGCAT
ACCAATCAAGATCCGCTGGACGGCTCTGAAGTTCACACCAATCAAGATCCCTTGGATAAGCTTGTCTCGA
AAGGTGAGGAAGACAATATGGCCAGCTTGCCAGCAACGCACGAGCTTCATATATTTGGGTCGATCAACGG
TGTGGATTTCGACATGGTGGGTCAAGGCACAGGTAATCCTAATGACGGGTATGAAGAACTCAATTTGAAG
AGCACTAAGGGAGATCTCCAGTTTTCCCCGTGGATTCTTGTGCCGCATATTGGTTATGGTTTTCATCAGT
ACTTACCATACCCCGATGGAATGTCGCCCTTCCAAGCAGCTATGGTGGACGGCTCGGGGTATCAAGTACA
TCGCACCATGCAATTTGAGGACGGAGCATCCCTCACCGTAAACTACCGCTATACGTATGAGGGGAGCCAC
ATAAAAGGTGAGGCTCAAGTTAAAGGCACAGGCTTCCCAGCTGACGGCCCGGTCATGACCAATTCATTAA
CCGCTGCTGATTGGTGCCGTTCTAAGAAGACCTACCCTAACGACAAGACGATCATTAGTACTTTTAAGTG
GAGTTATACCACAGGAAACGGAAAGCGGTATCGAAGCACTGCTCGAACAACCTACACATTTGCGAAGCCA
ATGGCCGCGAACTACTTGAAGAACCAGCCAATGTATGTGTTTCGAAAAACGGAACTGAAGCATTCGAAAA
CCGAGCTTAATTTTAAAGAGTGGCAGAAGGCGTTTACAGACGTGATGGGGATGGACGAATTGTATAAGGG
ATCCGAGGTACATACAAATCAGGACCCCCTCGATGGTAGTGAAGTCCATACAAATCAGGACCCGCTGGAT
GGCTCAGAGGTTCATACGAACCAAGATCCTCTTGATGGATCAGGATCTGGATCAGGATCGGGTAGTTAAG
AGCTCCGCTGCGCTTAAATGTCTTTCATTATAATCAATGTATAACCTTTATGTAGTATTTCAATCTATGC
CGCTGTGTACGTGCACTGCGGTGCCTATCCTTCGGCATTAGAGAGTCACTGTTTGTGTAGATCGTAGCTG
CATGTCTGACATCTGGTTCATTAGTGCCGTTTTGAGTCTGCACTGTTGTGCAACTTGATATTCATCACTG
CACACCAACCGTGTGTTTCCTCCTTTGGGTGCACCCTTTAATCCTTGTCTTCTCCTTTTTTGTCTCTTTC
CCCCTCGAAAAGGTGTCAAACTACTGCCGCATAAACTACGGTTATCCCAAATTTAAGAGAAAGCAATAAA
GCATCAGCTAGCATGATTGAACAAGATGGATTGCACGCAGGTTCTCCGGCCGCTTGGGTGGAGAGGCTAT
TCGGCTATGACTGGGCACAACAGACAATCGGCTGCTCTGATGCCGCCGTGTTCCGGCTGTCAGCGCAGGG
GCGCCCGGTTCTTTTTGTCAAGACCGACCTGTCCGGTGCCCTGAATGAACTGCAGGACGAGGCAGCGCGG
CTATCGTGGCTGGCCACGACGGGCGTTCCTTGCGCAGCTGTGCTCGACGTTGTCACTGAAGCGGGAAGGG
ACTGGCTGCTATTGGGCGAAGTGCCGGGGCAGGATCTCCTGTCATCTCACCTTGCTCCTGCCGAGAAAGT
ATCCATCATGGCTGATGCAATGCGGCGGCTGCATACGCTTGATCCGGCTACCTGCCCATTCGACCACCAA
GCGAAACATCGCATCGAGCGAGCACGTACTCGGATGGAAGCCGGTCTTGTCGATCAGGATGATCTGGACG
AAGAGCATCAGGGGCTCGCGCCAGCCGAACTGTTCGCCAGGCTCAAGGCGCGCATGCCCGACGGCGAGGA
TCTCGTCGTGACCCACGGCGATGCCTGCTTGCCGAATATCATGGTGGAAAATGGCCGCTTTTCTGGATTC
ATCGACTGTGGCCGGCTGGGTGTGGCGGACCGCTATCAGGACATAGCGTTGGCTACCCGTGATATTGCTG
AAGAGCTTGGCGGCGAATGGGCTGACCGCTTCCTCGTGCTTTACGGTATCGCCGCTCCCGATTCGCAGCG
CATCGCCTTCTATCGCCTTCTTGACGAGTTCTTCTGACTCGAGTGCCCATTTAGTTGGCTTTTCCCTTGT
CTCGTGTCTTTTCCGTGGAAAGGTTCCCGGAGTAATCTGATGGCACAGCAGGGAGGTGCGCCTGCAGGTT
GGTTAGGAAGGGGGGATGATGTAAAAGAAGAAAATGGGGGGATTCGAGCCCCGCACAGGTCTCTCAAATT
GGATGCATAGCTTGAGTATTCTATAGTGTCACCTAAATAGCTTGGCGTAATCATGGTCATAGCTGTTTCC
TGTGTGAAATTGTTATCCGCTCACAATTCCACACAACATACGAGCCGGAAGCATAAAGTGTAAAGCCTGG
GGTGCCTAATGAGTGAGCTAACTCACATTAATTGCGTTGCGCTCACTGCCCGCTTTCCAGTCGGGAAACC
TGTCGTGCCAGCTGCATTAATGAATCGGCCAACGCGCGGGGAGAGGCGGTTTGCGTATTGGGCGCTCTTC
CGCTTCCTCGCTCACTGACTCGCTGCGCTCGGTCGTTCGGCTGCGGCGAGCGGTATCAGCTCACTCAAAG
GCGGTAATACGGTTATCCACAGAATCAGGGGATAACGCAGGAAAGAACATGTGAGCAAAAGGCCAGCAAA
AGGCCAGGAACCGTAAAAAGGCCGCGTTGCTGGCGTTTTTCCATAGGCTCCGCCCCCCTGACGAGCATCA
CAAAAATCGACGCTCAAGTCAGAGGTGGCGAAACCCGACAGGACTATAAAGATACCAGGCGTTTCCCCCT
GGAAGCTCCCTCGTGCGCTCTCCTGTTCCGACCCTGCCGCTTACCGGATACCTGTCCGCCTTTCTCCCTT
CGGGAAGCGTGGCGCTTTCTCATAGCTCACGCTGTAGGTATCTCAGTTCGGTGTAGGTCGTTCGCTCCAA
GCTGGGCTGTGTGCACGAACCCCCCGTTCAGCCCGACCGCTGCGCCTTATCCGGTAACTATCGTCTTGAG
TCCAACCCGGTAAGACACGACTTATCGCCACTGGCAGCAGCCACTGGTAACAGGATTAGCAGAGCGAGGT
ATGTAGGCGGTGCTACAGAGTTCTTGAAGTGGTGGCCTAACTACGGCTACACTAGAAGAACAGTATTTGG
TATCTGCGCTCTGCTGAAGCCAGTTACCTTCGGAAAAAGAGTTGGTAGCTCTTGATCCGGCAAACAAACC
ACCGCTGGTAGCGGTGGTTTTTTTGTTTGCAAGCAGCAGATTACGCGCAGAAAAAAAGGATCTCAAGAAG
ATCCTTTGATCTTTTCTACGGGGTCTGACGCTCAGTGGAACGAAAACTCACGTTAAGGGATTTTGGTCAT
GAGATTATCAAAAAGGATCTTCACCTAGATCCTTTTAAATTAAAAATGAAGTTTTAAATCAATCTAAAGT
ATATATGAGTAAACTTGGTCTGACAGTTACCAATGCTTAATCAGTGAGGCACCTATCTCAGCGATCTGTC
TATTTCGTTCATCCATAGTTGCCTGACTCCCCGTCGTGTAGATAATTACGATACGGGAGGGCTTACCATC
TGGCCCCAGTGCTGCAATGATACCGCGAGACCCACGCTCACCGGCTCCAGATTTATCAGCAATAAACCAG
CCAGCCGGAAGGGCCGAGCGCAGAAGTGGTCCTGCAACTTTATCCGCCTCCATCCAGTCTATTAATTGTT
GCCGGGAAGCTAGAGTAAGTAGTTCGCCAGTTAATAGTTTGCGCAACGTTGTTGCCATTGCTACAGGCAT
CGTGGTGTCACGCTCGTCGTTTGGTATGGCTTCATTCAGCTCCGGTTCCCAACGATCAAGGCGAGTTACA
TGATCCCCCATGTTGTGCAAAAAAGCGGTTAGCTCCTTCGGTCCTCCGATCGTTGTCAGAAGTAAGTTGG
CCGCAGTGTTATCACTCATGGTTATGGCAGCACTGCATAATTCTCTTACTGTCATGCCATCCGTAAGATG
CTTTTCTGTGACTGGTGAGTACTCAACCAAGTCATTCTGAGAATAGTGTATGCGGCGACCGAGTTGCTCT
TGCCCGGCGTCAATACGGGATAATACCGCGCCACATAGCAGAACTTTAAAAGTGCTCATCATTGGAAAAC
GTTCTTCGGGGCGAAAACTCTCAAGGATCTTACCGCTGTTGAGATCCAGTTCGATGTAACCCACTCGTGC
ACCCAACTGATCTTCAGCATCTTTTACTTTCACCAGCGTTTCTGGGTGAGCAAAAACAGGAAGGCAAAAT
GCCGCAAAAAAGGGAATAAGGGCGACACGGAAATGTTGAATACTCATACTCTTCCTTTTTCAATATTATT
GAAGCATTTATCAGGGTTATTGTCTCATGAGCGGATACATATTTGAATGTATTTAGAAAAATAAACAAAT
AGGGGTTCCGCGCACATTTCCCCGAAAAGTGCCACCTGATGCGGTGTGAAATACCGCACAGATGCGTAAG
GAGAAAATACCGCATCAGGAAATTGTAAGCGTTAATATTTTGTTAAAATTCGCGTTAAATTTTTGTTAAA
TCAGCTCATTTTTTAACCAATAGGCCGAAATCGGCAAAATCCCTTATAAATCAAAAGAATAGACCGAGAT
AGGGT
[37 nt withheld, positions 6026-6062]
AAAGAACGTGGACTCCAACGTCAAAGG
[49 nt withheld, positions 6090-6138]
T
[91 nt withheld, positions 6140-6230]
G
[98 nt withheld, positions 6232-6329]
ACTTAATGCGCCGCTACAGGGCGCGTCCATTCGCCATTCAGGCTGCGCAACTGTTGGGAAGGGCGATCGG
TGCGGGCCTCTTCGCTATTACGCCAGCTGGCGAAAGGGGGATGTGCTGCAAGGCGATTAAGTTGGGTAAC
GCCAGGGTTTTCCCAGTCACGACGTTGTAAAACGACGGCCAGTGAATTGTAATACGACTCACTATA
